Addgene plasmid #227381: FUS-9YS-miRFP670-TRF1
Purpose: Adhesion module, creates 'seed' at telomere
Depositing lab: Clifford Brangwynne. Depositing organization: Princeton University. Publication: Condensate interfacial forces reposition DNA loci and probe chromatin viscoelasticity. Strom AR, Kim Y, Zhao H, Chang YC, Orlovsky ND, Kosmrlj A, Storm C, Brangwynne CP. Cell. 2024 Aug 14:S0092-8674(24)00828-6. doi: 10.1016/j.cell.2024.07.034. PubMed 39168125.
Backbone
  Vector backbone: FM5
  Vector type: Lentiviral
Growth in bacteria
  Bacterial resistance: Ampicillin, 100 μg/mL
  Growth temperature: 37°C
  Growth strain: NEB Stable
  Copy number: Unknown
Gene/Insert
  Gene/Insert name: Telomeric FUS IDR, 9YS
  Species: H. sapiens (human)
  Mutation: 9YS
  Entrez Gene: TERF1 (a.k.a. PIN2, TRBF1, TRF, TRF1, hTRF1-AS, t-TRF1)
  Cloning method: Golden Gate
Terms and licenses: Academic/Nonprofit Terms; Industry Terms: Not Available to Industry
How to cite: FUS-9YS-miRFP670-TRF1 was a gift from Clifford Brangwynne (Addgene plasmid # 227381 ; http://n2t.net/addgene:227381 ; RRID:Addgene_227381)
