[The description below was written by a language model from this plasmid's Addgene catalogue record and pLannotate feature annotations shown in this document.]
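Description:
FUS-9YS-miRFP670-TRF1 is a lentiviral transfer plasmid built on the FM5 backbone for expressing a telomere-targeted fusion protein in mammalian cells. It is propagated in E. coli through a high-copy ColE1/pUC-type origin and selected with ampicillin via the β-lactamase gene. The viral portion carries the standard HIV-1-derived elements: a truncated 5' LTR, the Ψ packaging signal with an adjoining gag fragment, the Rev response element for Rev-dependent nuclear export of the genomic RNA, the cPPT/CTS, and a self-inactivating ΔU3 3' LTR. Outside the LTRs the annotation also picks up backbone remnants, including an SV40 promoter followed by gpt fragments, SV40 small t/large T fragments and an SV40 poly(A) signal, as well as partial tetracycline-resistance, bom and rop sequences. These appear to be fragments rather than intact functional markers.

The payload is a single open reading frame arrangement driven by the SFFV promoter and followed by a WPRE, which enhances transcript stability and expression. It consists of a fragment of human FUS, described in the record as the FUS intrinsically disordered region carrying the "9YS" mutation, followed by the near-infrared, biliverdin-dependent fluorescent protein miRFP670 and then human TERF1 (TRF1), the shelterin component that binds double-stranded telomeric repeats. The record does not define the 9YS change in detail. No mammalian selection marker within the provirus is annotated. According to the depositor, the construct serves as an "adhesion module" that creates a FUS IDR "seed" at telomeres. It was used in work in which condensate interfacial forces reposition DNA loci and probe chromatin viscoelasticity, with miRFP670 allowing the tagged loci to be visualised.
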