Features (pLannotate 1.2.2; 34 found; start..end, strand, type, name):
      1..589     +  rep_origin     ori: high-copy-number ColE1/pMB1/pBR322/pUC origin of replication
    772..828     +  CDS            lacI (fragment): lac repressor; lacI; The lac repressor binds to the lac operator to inhibit transcription in E. coli. This inhibition can be relieved by adding lactose or isopropyl-β-D-thiogalactopyranoside (IPTG).
    835..1164    +  promoter       SV40 promoter: SV40 enhancer and early promoter
   1364..1483    +  CDS            gpt (fragment): XGPT_ECOLI - Also known as gpp, gxu. Experimental evidence at protein level: Swiss-Prot protein existence level 1. Purine salvage pathway enzyme that catalyzes the transfer of the ribosyl-5-phosphate group from 5-phospho-alpha-D-ribose 1- diphosphate (PRPP) to the N9 position of the 6-oxopurines guanine and xanthine to form the corresponding ribonucleotides GMP (guanosine 5'- monophosphate) and XMP (xanthosine 5'-monophosphate), with the release of PPi. To a lesser extent, also acts on hypoxanthine (PubMed:9100006, PubMed:3886014). Does not ribophosphorylate adenine (PubMed:3886014). From Esch
   1483..1818    +  CDS            gpt (fragment): XGPT_ECOLI - Also known as gpp, gxu. Experimental evidence at protein level: Swiss-Prot protein existence level 1. Purine salvage pathway enzyme that catalyzes the transfer of the ribosyl-5-phosphate group from 5-phospho-alpha-D-ribose 1- diphosphate (PRPP) to the N9 position of the 6-oxopurines guanine and xanthine to form the corresponding ribonucleotides GMP (guanosine 5'- monophosphate) and XMP (xanthosine 5'-monophosphate), with the release of PPi. To a lesser extent, also acts on hypoxanthine (PubMed:9100006, PubMed:3886014). Does not ribophosphorylate adenine (PubMed:3886014). From Esch
   1913..2218    +  CDS            frsA (fragment): FRSA_ECOLI - Also known as yafA. Experimental evidence at protein level: Swiss-Prot protein existence level 1. Catalyzes the hydrolysis of esters (PubMed:15808744). Displays esterase activity toward pNP-butyrate (PubMed:15808744). May stimulate mixed-acid fermentation by acting as a fermentation/respiration switch that down-regulates respiration and up- regulates fermentation rates (PubMed:15169777). From Escherichia coli (strain K12).
   2222..2296    +  CDS            small t antigen (fragment): SV40 (simian virus 40) small t antigen
   2298..2363    +  intron         small t intron: SV40 (simian virus 40) small t antigen intron
   2493..2513    +  CDS            SV40 NLS: nuclear localization signal of SV40 (simian virus 40) large T antigen
   2832..2915    +  CDS            large T antigen (fragment): large T antigen from SV40 (simian virus 40)
   2938..3072    +  polyA_signal   SV40 poly(A) signal: SV40 polyadenylation signal
   3239..3568    +  CDS            nef (fragment): NEF_HV1BR - Experimental evidence at protein level: Swiss-Prot protein existence level 1. Extracellular Nef protein targets CD4(+) T-lymphocytes for apoptosis by interacting with CXCR4 surface receptors (PubMed:14990729). From Human immunodeficiency virus type 1 group M subtype B (isolate BRU/LAI) (HIV-1).
   3616..3873    +  LTR            5' LTR (truncated): truncated 5' long terminal repeat (LTR) from HIV-1
   3920..4045    +  misc_feature   HIV-1 Ψ: packaging signal of human immunodeficiency virus type 1
   4029..4367    +  CDS            HIV-1 gag (fragment): gag protein from human immunodeficiency virus 1; gag
   4542..4775    +  misc_feature   RRE: The Rev response element (RRE) of HIV-1 allows for Rev-dependent mRNA export from the nucleus to the cytoplasm.
   5152..5252    +  CDS            Rev (fragment): human immunodeficiency virus 1 (HIV-1) Rev protein; rev; enhances nuclear export of unspliced and incompletely spliced viral mRNAs
   5289..5406    +  misc_feature   cPPT/CTS: central polypurine tract and central termination sequence of HIV-1
   5443..5475    -  misc_feature   MCS (fragment): pBluescript multiple cloning site
   5559..5966    +  promoter       SFFV promoter: spleen focus-forming virus long terminal repeat (LTR) promoter
   5999..6655    +  CDS            FUS (fragment): FUS_HUMAN - Also known as TLS. Experimental evidence at protein level: Swiss-Prot protein existence level 1. DNA/RNA-binding protein that plays a role in various cellular processes such as transcription regulation, RNA splicing, RNA transport, DNA repair and damage response (PubMed:27731383). Binds to nascent pre-mRNAs and acts as a molecular mediator between RNA polymerase II and U1 small nuclear ribonucleoprotein thereby coupling transcription and splicing (PubMed:26124092). Binds also its own pre- mRNA and autoregulates its expression; this autoregulation mechanism is mediated by non-sense-
   6680..7624    +  CDS            miRFP670: miRFP670 is a basic (constitutively fluorescent) near ir fluorescent protein published in 2016, derived from Rhodopseudomonas palustris. It has low acid sensitivity. It requires the cofactor biliverdin for fluorescence.
   7655..8971    +  CDS            TERF1: TERF1_HUMAN - Also known as PIN2, TRBF1, TRF, TRF1. Experimental evidence at protein level: Swiss-Prot protein existence level 1. Binds the telomeric double-stranded 5'-TTAGGG-3' repeat and negatively regulates telomere length. Involved in the regulation of the mitotic spindle. Component of the shelterin complex (telosome) that is involved in the regulation of telomere length and protection. Shelterin associates with arrays of double-stranded 5'-TTAGGG-3' repeats added by telomerase and protects chromosome ends; without its protective activity, telomeres are no longer hidden from the DNA damag
   8985..9003    +  misc_feature   MCS (fragment): pBluescript multiple cloning site
   9003..9591    +  misc_feature   WPRE: woodchuck hepatitis virus posttranscriptional regulatory element
   9592..9614    +  misc_feature   MCS (fragment): pBluescript multiple cloning site
   9631..9699    +  CDS            nef (fragment): NEF_HV1Z2 - Experimental evidence at protein level: Swiss-Prot protein existence level 1. Extracellular Nef protein targets CD4(+) T-lymphocytes for apoptosis by interacting with CXCR4 surface receptors. From Human immunodeficiency virus type 1 group M subtype D (isolate Z2/CDC-Z34) (HIV-1).
   9701..9934    +  LTR            3' LTR (ΔU3): self-inactivating 3' long terminal repeat (LTR) from HIV-1
   9959..9977    -  promoter       SP6 promoter: promoter for bacteriophage SP6 RNA polymerase
  10205..10484   +  CDS            TcR (fragment): tetracycline efflux protein; tet; confers resistance to tetracycline
  10485..10533   -  misc_feature   bom (fragment): basis of mobility region from pBR322
  10635..10670   -  CDS            rop (fragment): Rop protein, which maintains plasmids at low copy number; rop
  10765..10869   +  promoter       AmpR promoter: bla
  10870..11730   +  CDS            AmpR: β-lactamase; bla; confers resistance to ampicillin, carbenicillin, and related antibiotics
>Addgene plasmid #227381 | FUS-9YS-miRFP670-TRF1 | addgene full sequence | sequence record 450162 | Addgene NGS Result
TTGAGATCCTTTTTTTCTGCGCGTAATCTGCTGCTTGCAAACAAAAAAACCACCGCTACCAGCGGTGGTT
TGTTTGCCGGATCAAGAGCTACCAACTCTTTTTCCGAAGGTAACTGGCTTCAGCAGAGCGCAGATACCAA
ATACTGTTCTTCTAGTGTAGCCGTAGTTAGGCCACCACTTCAAGAACTCTGTAGCACCGCCTACATACCT
CGCTCTGCTAATCCTGTTACCAGTGGCTGCTGCCAGTGGCGATAAGTCGTGTCTTACCGGGTTGGACTCA
AGACGATAGTTACCGGATAAGGCGCAGCGGTCGGGCTGAACGGGGGGTTCGTGCACACAGCCCAGCTTGG
AGCGAACGACCTACACCGAACTGAGATACCTACAGCGTGAGCTATGAGAAAGCGCCACGCTTCCCGAAGG
GAGAAAGGCGGACAGGTATCCGGTAAGCGGCAGGGTCGGAACAGGAGAGCGCACGAGGGAGCTTCCAGGG
GGAAACGCCTGGTATCTTTATAGTCCTGTCGGGTTTCGCCACCTCTGACTTGAGCGTCGATTTTTGTGAT
GCTCGTCAGGGGGGCGGAGCCTATGGAAAAACGCCAGCAACGCGGCCTTTTTACGGTTCCTGGCCTTTTG
CTGGCCTTTTGCTCACATGTTCTTTCCTGCGTTATCCCCTGATTCTGTGGATAACCGTATTACCGCCTTT
GAGTGAGCTGATACCGCTCGCCGCAGCCGAACGACCGAGCGCAGCGAGTCAGTGAGCGAGGAAGCGGAAG
AGCGCCCAATACGCAAACCGCCTCTCCCCGCGCGTTGGCCGATTCATTAATGCAGCTGTGGAATGTGTGT
CAGTTAGGGTGTGGAAAGTCCCCAGGCTCCCCAGCAGGCAGAAGTATGCAAAGCATGCATCTCAATTAGT
CAGCAACCAGGTGTGGAAAGTCCCCAGGCTCCCCAGCAGGCAGAAGTATGCAAAGCATGCATCTCAATTA
GTCAGCAACCATAGTCCCGCCCCTAACTCCGCCCATCCCGCCCCTAACTCCGCCCAGTTCCGCCCATTCT
CCGCCCCATGGCTGACTAATTTTTTTTATTTATGCAGAGGCCGAGGCCGCCTCGGCCTCTGAGCTATTCC
AGAAGTAGTGAGGAGGCTTTTTTGGAGGCCTAGGCTTTTGCAAAAAGCTTGGACACAAGACAGGCTTGCG
AGATATGTTTGAGAATACCACTTTATCCCGCGTCAGGGAGAGGCAGTGCGTAAAAAGACGCGGACTCATG
TGAAATACTGGTTTTTAGTGCGCCAGATCTCTATAATCTCGCGCAACCTATTTTCCCCTCGAACACTTTT
TAAGCCGTAGATAAACAGGCTGGGACACTTCACATGAGCGAAAAATACATCGTCACCTGGGACATGTTGC
AGATCCATGCACGTAAACTCGCAAGCCGACTGATGCCTTCTGAACAATGGAAAGGCATTATTGCCGTAAG
CCGTGGCGGTCTGTACCGGGTGCGTTACTGGCGCGTGAACTGGGTATTCGTCATGTCGATACCGTTTGTA
TTTCCAGCTACGATCACGACAACCAGCGCGAGCTTAAAGTGCTGAAACGCGCAGAAGGCGATGGCGAAGG
CTTCATCGTTATTGATGACCTGGTGGATACCGGTGGTACTGCGGTTGCGATTCGTGAAATGTATCCAAAA
GCGCACTTTGTCACCATCTTCGCAAAACCGGCTGGTCGTCCGCTGGTTGATGACTATGTTGTTGATATCC
CGCAAGATACCTGGATTGAACAGCCGTGGGATATGGGCGTCGTATTCGTCCCGCCAATCTCCGGTCGCTA
ATCTTTTCAACGCCTGGCACTGCCGGGCGTTGTTCTTTTTAACTTCAGGCGGGTTACAATAGTTTCCAGT
AAGTATTCTGGAGGCTGCATCCATGACACAGGCAAACCTGAGCGAAACCCTGTTCAAACCCCGCTTTAAA
CATCCTGAAACCTCGACGCTAGTCCGCCGCTTTAATCACGGCGCACAACCGCCTGTGCAGTCGGCCCTTG
ATGGTAAAACCATCCCTCACTGGTATCGCATGATTAACCGTCTGATGTGGATCTGGCGCGGCATTGACCC
ACGCGAAATCCTCGACGTCCAGGCACGTATTGTGATGAGCGATGCCGAACGTACCGACGATGATTTATAC
GATACGGTGATTGGCTACCGTGGCGGCAACTGGATTTATGAGTGGGCCCCGGATCTTTGTGAAGGAACCT
TACTTCTGTGGTGTGACATAATTGGACAAACTACCTACAGAGATTTAAAGCTCTAAGGTAAATATAAAAT
TTTTAAGTGTATAATGTGTTAAACTACTGATTCTAATTGTTTGTGTATTTTAGATTCCAACCTATGGAAC
TGATGAATGGGAGCAGTGGTGGAATGCCTTTAATGAGGAAAACCTGTTTTGCTCAGAAGAAATGCCATCT
AGTGATGATGAGGCTACTGCTGACTCTCAACATTCTACTCCTCCAAAAAAGAAGAGAAAGGTAGAAGACC
CCAAGGACTTTCCTTCAGAATTGCTAAGTTTTTTGAGTCATGCTGTGTTTAGTAATAGAACTCTTGCTTG
CTTTGCTATTTACACCACAAAGGAAAAAGCTGCACTGCTATACAAGAAAATTATGGAAAAATATTCTGTA
ACCTTTATAAGTAGGCATAACAGTTATAATCATAACATACTGTTTTTTCTTACTCCACACAGGCATAGAG
TGTCTGCTATTAATAACTATGCTCAAAAATTGTGTACCTTTAGCTTTTTAATTTGTAAAGGGGTTAATAA
GGAATATTTGATGTATAGTGCCTTGACTAGAGATCATAATCAGCCATACCACATTTGTAGAGGTTTTACT
TGCTTTAAAAAACCTCCCACACCTCCCCCTGAACCTGAAACATAAAATGAATGCAATTGTTGTTGTTAAC
TTGTTTATTGCAGCTTATAATGGTTACAAATAAAGCAATAGCATCACAAATTTCACAAATAAAGCATTTT
TTTCACTGCATTCTAGTTGTGGTTTGTCCAAACTCATCAATGTATCTTATCATGTCTGGATCAACTGGAT
AACTCAAGCTAACCAAAATCATCCCAAACTTCCCACCCCATACCCTATTACCACTGCCAATTACCTGTGG
TTTCATTTACTCTAAACCTGTGATTCCTCTGAATTATTTTCATTTTAAAGAAATTGTATTTGTTAAATAT
GTACTACAAACTTAGTAGTTGGAAGGGCTAATTCACTCCCAAAGAAGACAAGATATCCTTGATCTGTGGA
TCTACCACACACAAGGCTACTTCCCTGATTAGCAGAACTACACACCAGGGCCAGGGGTCAGATATCCACT
GACCTTTGGATGGTGCTACAAGCTAGTACCAGTTGAGCCAGATAAGGTAGAAGAGGCCAATAAAGGAGAG
AACACCAGCTTGTTACACCCTGTGAGCCTGCATGGGATGGATGACCCGGAGAGAGAAGTGTTAGAGTGGA
GGTTTGACAGCCGCCTAGCATTTCATCACGTGGCCCGAGAGCTGCATCCGGAGTACTTCAAGAACTGCTG
ATATCGAGCTTGCTACAAGGGACTTTCCGCTGGGGACTTTCCAGGGAGGCGTGGCCTGGGCGGGACTGGG
GAGTGGCGAGCCCTCAGATCCTGCATATAAGCAGCTGCTTTTTGCCTGTACTGGGTCTCTCTGGTTAGAC
CAGATCTGAGCCTGGGAGCTCTCTGGCTAACTAGGGAACCCACTGCTTAAGCCTCAATAAAGCTTGCCTT
GAGTGCTTCAAGTAGTGTGTGCCCGTCTGTTGTGTGACTCTGGTAACTAGAGATCCCTCAGACCCTTTTA
GTCAGTGTGGAAAATCTCTAGCAGTGGCGCCCGAACAGGGACTTGAAAGCGAAAGGGAAACCAGAGGAGC
TCTCTCGACGCAGGACTCGGCTTGCTGAAGCGCGCACGGCAAGAGGCGAGGGGCGGCGACTGGTGAGTAC
GCCAAAAATTTTGACTAGCGGAGGCTAGAAGGAGAGAGATGGGTGCGAGAGCGTCAGTATTAAGCGGGGG
AGAATTAGATCGCGATGGGAAAAAATTCGGTTAAGGCCAGGGGGAAAGAAAAAATATAAATTAAAACATA
TAGTATGGGCAAGCAGGGAGCTAGAACGATTCGCAGTTAATCCTGGCCTGTTAGAAACATCAGAAGGCTG
TAGACAAATACTGGGACAGCTACAACCATCCCTTCAGACAGGATCAGAAGAACTTAGATCATTATATAAT
ACAGTAGCAACCCTCTATTGTGTGCATCAAAGGATAGAGATAAAAGACACCAAGGAAGCTTTAGACAAGA
TAGAGGAAGAGCAAAACAAAAGTAAGACCACCGCACAGCAAGCGGCCGGCCGCTGATCTTCAGACCTGGA
GGAGGAGATATGAGGGACAATTGGAGAAGTGAATTATATAAATATAAAGTAGTAAAAATTGAACCATTAG
GAGTAGCACCCACCAAGGCAAAGAGAAGAGTGGTGCAGAGAGAAAAAAGAGCAGTGGGAATAGGAGCTTT
GTTCCTTGGGTTCTTGGGAGCAGCAGGAAGCACTATGGGCGCAGCGTCAATGACGCTGACGGTACAGGCC
AGACAATTATTGTCTGGTATAGTGCAGCAGCAGAACAATTTGCTGAGGGCTATTGAGGCGCAACAGCATC
TGTTGCAACTCACAGTCTGGGGCATCAAGCAGCTCCAGGCAAGAATCCTGGCTGTGGAAAGATACCTAAA
GGATCAACAGCTCCTGGGGATTTGGGGTTGCTCTGGAAAACTCATTTGCACCACTGCTGTGCCTTGGAAT
GCTAGTTGGAGTAATAAATCTCTGGAACAGATTTGGAATCACACGACCTGGATGGAGTGGGACAGAGAAA
TTAACAATTACACAAGCTTAATACACTCCTTAATTGAAGAATCGCAAAACCAGCAAGAAAAGAATGAACA
AGAATTATTGGAATTAGATAAATGGGCAAGTTTGTGGAATTGGTTTAACATAACAAATTGGCTGTGGTAT
ATAAAATTATTCATAATGATAGTAGGAGGCTTGGTAGGTTTAAGAATAGTTTTTGCTGTACTTTCTATAG
TGAATAGAGTTAGGCAGGGATATTCACCATTATCGTTTCAGACCCACCTCCCAACCCCGAGGGGACCCGA
CAGGCCCGAAGGAATAGAAGAAGAAGGTGGAGAGAGAGACAGAGACAGATCCATTCGATTAGTGAACGGA
TCTCGACGGTATCGCCAAATGGCAGTATTCATCCACAATTTTAAAAGAAAAGGGGGGATTGGGGGGTACA
GTGCAGGGGAAAGAATAGTAGACATAATAGCAACAGACATACAAACTAAAGAATTACAAAAACAAATTAC
AAAAATTCAAAATTTTCGGGTTTATTACAGGGACAGCAGAGATCCAGTTTGGATCGATAAGCTTGATATC
GAATTCCTGCAGCCCCGATAAAATAAAAGATTTTATTTAGTCTCCAGAAAAAGGGGGGAATGAAAGACCC
CACCTGTAGGTTTGGCAAGCTAGCTGCAGTAACGCCATTTTGCAAGGCATGGAAAAATACCAAACCAAGA
ATAGAGAAGTTCAGATCAAGGGCGGGTACATGAAAATAGCTAACGTTGGGCCAAACAGGATATCTGCGGT
GAGCAGTTTCGGCCCCGGCCCGGGGCCAAGAACAGATGGTCACCGCAGTTTCGGCCCCGGCCCGAGGCCA
AGAACAGATGGTCCCCAGATATGGCCCAACCCTCAGCAGTTTCTTAAGACCCATCAGATGTTTCCAGGCT
CCCCCAAGGACCTGAAATGACCCTGCGCCTTATTTGAATTAACCAATCAGCCTGCTTCTCGCTTCTGTTC
GCGCGCTTCTGCTTCCCGAGCTCTATAAAAGAGCTCACAACCCCTCACTCGGCGCGCCAGTCCTCCGACA
GACTGAGTCGCCCGGGGGGGATCTGGAGCTCTCGAGAATTCTCACGCGATGGCCTCAAACGATTATACCC
AACAAGCAACCCAAAGCTCTGGGGCCTCCCCCACCCAGCCCGGGCAGGGCTATTCCCAGCAGAGCAGTCA
GCCCTCCGGACAGCAGAGTTCCAGTGGTTCTAGCCAGTCCACGGACACTTCAGGCTATGGCCAGAGCAGC
TATTCTTCTTATGGCCAGAGCCAGAACACAGGCTATGGAACTCAGTCAACTCCCCAGGGATATGGCTCGA
CTGGCGGCTATGGCAGTAGCCAGAGCTCCCAATCGTCTTACGGGCAGCAGTCCTCCTATCCTGGCTATGG
CCAGCAGCCAGCTCCCAGCAGCACCTCGGGAAGTTACGGTAGCAGTTCTCAGAGCAGCAGCTATGGGCAG
CCCCAGAGTGGAAGCTCCAGCCAGCAGCCTAGTTATGGTGGACAGCAGCAAAGCTCTGGACAGCAGCAAA
GCTCTAATCCCCCTCAGGGCTCTGGACAGCAGAACCAGTACAACAGCAGCAGTGGTGGTGGAGGTGGAGG
TGGAGGTGGAGGTAACTATGGCCAAGATCAATCCTCCATGAGTAGTGGTGGTGGCAGTGGTGGCGGTTAT
GGCAATCAAGACCAGAGTGGTGGAGGTGGCAGCGGTGGCTATGGACAGCAGGACCGTGGAGGATCTGGCT
CCGGTTCTGCTTCAGGATCCGGATCAGGTATGGTAGCAGGTCATGCCTCTGGCAGCCCCGCATTCGGGAC
CGCCTCTCATTCGAATTGCGAACATGAAGAGATCCACCTCGCCGGCTCGATCCAGCCGCATGGCGCGCTT
CTGGTCGTCAGCGAACATGATCATCGCGTCATCCAGGCCAGCGCCAACGCCGCGGAATTTCTGAATCTCG
GAAGCGTACTCGGCGTTCCGCTCGCCGAGATCGACGGCGATCTGTTGATCAAGATCCTGCCGCATCTCGA
TCCCACCGCCGAAGGCATGCCGGTCGCGGTGCGCTGCCGGATCGGCAATCCCTCTACGGAGTACTGCGGT
CTGATGCATCGGCCTCCGGAAGGCGGGCTGATCATCGAACTCGAACGTGCCGGCCCGTCGATCGATCTGT
CAGGCACGCTGGCGCCGGCGCTGGAGCGGATCCGCACGGCGGGTTCACTGCGCGCGCTGTGCGATGACAC
CGTGCTGCTGTTTCAGCAGTGCACCGGCTACGACCGGGTGATGGTGTATCGTTTCGATGAGCAAGGCCAC
GGCCTGGTATTCTCCGAGTGCCATGTGCCTGGGCTCGAATCCTATTTCGGCAACCGCTATCCGTCGTCGA
CTGTCCCGCAGATGGCGCGGCAGCTGTACGTGCGGCAGCGCGTCCGCGTGCTGGTCGACGTCACCTATCA
GCCGGTGCCGCTGGAGCCGCGGCTGTCGCCGCTGACCGGGCGCGATCTCGACATGTCGGGCTGCTTCCTG
CGCTCGATGTCGCCGTGCCATCTGCAGTTCCTGAAGGACATGGGCGTGCGCGCCACCCTGGCGGTGTCGC
TGGTGGTCGGCGGCAAGCTGTGGGGCCTGGTTGTCTGTCACCATTATCTGCCGCGCTTCATCCGTTTCGA
GCTGCGGGCGATCTGCAAACGGCTCGCCGAAAGGATCGCGACGCGGATCACCGCGCTTGAGAGCTCCGGA
GGCGGCGGATCCGGCGGATCTGGAATGGCGGAGGATGTTTCCTCAGCGGCCCCGAGCCCGCGGGGCTGTG
CGGATGGTAGGGATGCCGACCCTACTGAGGAGCAGATGGCAGAAACAGAGAGAAACGACGAGGAGCAGTT
CGAATGCCAGGAACTGCTCGAGTGCCAGGTGCAGGTGGGGGCCCCCGAGGAGGAGGAGGAGGAGGAGGAG
GACGCGGGCCTGGTGGCCGAGGCCGAGGCCGTGGCTGCCGGCTGGATGCTCGATTTCCTCTGCCTCTCTC
TTTGCCGAGCTTTCCGCGACGGCCGCTCCGAGGACTTCCGCAGGACCCGCAACAGCGCAGAGGCTATTAT
TCATGGACTATCCAGTCTAACAGCTTGCCAGTTGAGAACGATATACATATGTCAGTTTTTGACAAGAATT
GCAGCAGGAAAAACCCTTGATGCACAGTTTGAAAATGATGAACGAATTACACCCTTGGAATCAGCCCTGA
TGATTTGGGGTTCAATTGAAAAGGAACATGACAAACTTCATGAAGAAATACAGAATTTAATTAAAATTCA
GGCTATAGCTGTTTGTATGGAAAATGGCAACTTTAAAGAAGCAGAAGAAGTCTTTGAAAGAATATTTGGT
GATCCAAATTCTCATATGCCTTTCAAAAGCAAATTGCTTATGATAATCTCTCAGAAAGATACATTTCATT
CCTTTTTTCAACACTTCAGCTACAACCACATGATGGAGAAAATTAAGAGTTATGTGAATTATGTGCTAAG
TGAAAAATCATCAACCTTTCTAATGAAGGCAGCGGCAAAAGTAGTAGAAAGCAAAAGGACAAGAACAATA
ACTTCTCAAGATAAACCTAGTGGTAATGATGTTGAAATGGAAACTGAAGCTAATTTGGATACAAGAAAAA
GTGTTAGTGACAAACAGTCTGCGGTAACTGAATCCTCAGAGGGTACAGTATCCTTATTGAGGTCTCACAA
GAATCTTTTCTTATCTAAGTTGCAACATGGAACCCAGCAACAAGACCTTAATAAGAAAGAAAGAAGAGTA
GGAACTCCTCAAAGTACAAAAAAGAAAAAAGAAAGCAGAAGAGCCACTGAAAGCAGAATACCTGTTTCAA
AGAGTCAGCCGGTAACTCCTGAAAAACATCGAGCTAGAAAAAGACAGGCATGGCTTTGGGAAGAAGACAA
GAATTTGAGATCTGGCGTGAGGAAATATGGAGAGGGAAACTGGTCTAAAATACTGTTGCATTATAAATTC
AACAACCGGACAAGTGTCATGTTAAAAGACAGATGGAGGACCATGAAGAAACTAAAACTGATTTCCTCAG
ACAGCGAAGACGGCATGCAAGCTTGATATCAAGCTTATCGATAATCAACCTCTGGATTACAAAATTTGTG
AAAGATTGACTGGTATTCTTAACTATGTTGCTCCTTTTACGCTATGTGGATACGCTGCTTTAATGCCTTT
GTATCATGCTATTGCTTCCCGTATGGCTTTCATTTTCTCCTCCTTGTATAAATCCTGGTTGCTGTCTCTT
TATGAGGAGTTGTGGCCCGTTGTCAGGCAACGTGGCGTGGTGTGCACTGTGTTTGCTGACGCAACCCCCA
CTGGTTGGGGCATTGCCACCACCTGTCAGCTCCTTTCCGGGACTTTCGCTTTCCCCCTCCCTATTGCCAC
GGCGGAACTCATCGCCGCCTGCCTTGCCCGCTGCTGGACAGGGGCTCGGCTGTTGGGCACTGACAATTCC
GTGGTGTTGTCGGGGAAATCATCGTCCTTTCCTTGGCTGCTCGCCTGTGTTGCCACCTGGATTCTGCGCG
GGACGTCCTTCTGCTACGTCCCTTCGGCCCTCAATCCAGCGGACCTTCCTTCCCGCGGCCTGCTGCCGGC
TCTGCGGCCTCTTCCGCGTCTTCGCCTTCGCCCTCAGACGAGTCGGATCTCCCTTTGGGCCGCCTCCCCG
CATCGATACCGTCGACCTCGAGGGAATTAATTCGAGCTCGGTACCTTTAAGACCAATGACTTACAAGGCA
GCTGTAGATCTTAGCCACTTTTTAAAAGAAAAGGGGGGACTGGAAGGGCTAATTCACTCCCAACGAAGAC
AAGATCTGCTTTTTGCTTGTACTGGGTCTCTCTGGTTAGACCAGATCTGAGCCTGGGAGCTCTCTGGCTA
ACTAGGGAACCCACTGCTTAAGCCTCAATAAAGCTTGCCTTGAGTGCTTCAAGTAGTGTGTGCCCGTCTG
TTGTGTGACTCTGGTAACTAGAGATCCCTCAGACCCTTTTAGTCAGTGTGGAAAATCTCTAGCAGCATCT
AGAATTAATTCCGTGTATTCTATAGTGTCACCTAAATCGTATGTGTATGATACATAAGGTTATGTATTAA
TTGTAGCCGCGTTCTAACGACAATATGTACAAGCCTAATTGTGTAGCATCTGGCTTACTGAAGCAGACCC
TATCATCTCTCTCGTAAACTGCCGTCAGAGTCGGTTTGGTTGGACGAACCTTCTGAGTTTCTGGTAACGC
CGTCCCGCACCCGGAAATGGTCAGCGAACCAATCAGCAGGGTCATCGCTAGCCAGATCCTCTACGCCGGA
CGCATCGTGGCCGGCATCACCGGCGCCACAGGTGCGGTTGCTGGCGCCTATATCGCCGACATCACCGATG
GGGAAGATCGGGCTCGCCACTTCGGGCTCATGAGCGCTTGTTTCGGCGTGGGTATGGTGGCAGGCCCCGT
GGCCGGGGGACTGTTGGGCGCCATCTCCTTGCATGCACCATTCCTTGCGGCGGCGGTGCTCAACGGCCTC
AACCTACTACTGGGCTGCTTCCTAATGCAGGAGTCGCATAAGGGAGAGCGTCGAATGGTGCACTCTCAGT
ACAATCTGCTCTGATGCCGCATAGTTAAGCCAGCCCCGACACCCGCCAACACCCGCTGACGCGCCCTGAC
GGGCTTGTCTGCTCCCGGCATCCGCTTACAGACAAGCTGTGACCGTCTCCGGGAGCTGCATGTGTCAGAG
GTTTTCACCGTCATCACCGAAACGCGCGAGACGAAAGGGCCTCGTGATACGCCTATTTTTATAGGTTAAT
GTCATGATAATAATGGTTTCTTAGACGTCAGGTGGCACTTTTCGGGGAAATGTGCGCGGAACCCCTATTT
GTTTATTTTTCTAAATACATTCAAATATGTATCCGCTCATGAGACAATAACCCTGATAAATGCTTCAATA
ATATTGAAAAAGGAAGAGTATGAGTATTCAACATTTCCGTGTCGCCCTTATTCCCTTTTTTGCGGCATTT
TGCCTTCCTGTTTTTGCTCACCCAGAAACGCTGGTGAAAGTAAAAGATGCTGAAGATCAGTTGGGTGCAC
GAGTGGGTTACATCGAACTGGATCTCAACAGCGGTAAGATCCTTGAGAGTTTTCGCCCCGAAGAACGTTT
TCCAATGATGAGCACTTTTAAAGTTCTGCTATGTGGCGCGGTATTATCCCGTATTGACGCCGGGCAAGAG
CAACTCGGTCGCCGCATACACTATTCTCAGAATGACTTGGTTGAGTACTCACCAGTCACAGAAAAGCATC
TTACGGATGGCATGACAGTAAGAGAATTATGCAGTGCTGCCATAACCATGAGTGATAACACTGCGGCCAA
CTTACTTCTGACAACGATCGGAGGACCGAAGGAGCTAACCGCTTTTTTGCACAACATGGGGGATCATGTA
ACTCGCCTTGATCGTTGGGAACCGGAGCTGAATGAAGCCATACCAAACGACGAGCGTGACACCACGATGC
CTGTAGCAATGGCAACAACGTTGCGCAAACTATTAACTGGCGAACTACTTACTCTAGCTTCCCGGCAACA
ATTAATAGACTGGATGGAGGCGGATAAAGTTGCAGGAACACTTCTGCGCTCGGCCCTTCCGGCTGGCTGG
TTTATTGCTGATAAATCTGGAGCCGGTGAGCGTGGGTCTCGCGGTATCATTGCAGCACTGGGGCCAGATG
GTAAGCCCTCCCGTATCGTAGTTATCTACACGACGGGGAGTCAGGCAACTATGGATGAACGAAATAGACA
GATCGCTGAGATAGGTGCCTCACTGATTAAGCATTGGTAACTGTCAGACCAAGTTTACTCATATATACTT
TAGATTGATTTAAAACTTCATTTTTAATTTAAAAGGATCTAGGTGAAGATCCTTTTTGATAATCTCATGA
CCAAAATCCCTTAACGTGAGTTTTCGTTCCACTGAGCGTCAGACCCCGTAGAAAAGATCAAAGGATCTTC
